>Addgene plasmid #239515 | pKS1461 | addgene full sequence | sequence record 475897 | Addgene NGS Result
ACTGGCCGATAATTGCAGACGAACGCACCCATGAACCACACGGTTAGTCCAAAAGGGGCAGTTCAGATTC
CAGATGCGGGAATTAGCTTGCTGCCACCCTCACCTCACTAACGCTGCGGTGTGCGGATACTTCATGCTAT
TTATAGACGCGCGTGTCGGAATCAGCACGCGCAAGAACCAAATGGGAAAATCGGAATGGGTCCAGAACTG
CTTTGAGTGCTGGCTATTGGCGTCTGATTTCCGTTTTGGGAATCCTTTGCCGCGCGCCCCTCTCAAAACT
CCGCACAAGTCCCAGAAAGCGGGAAAGAAATAAAACGCCACCAAAAAAAAAAAAATAAAAGCCAATCCTC
GAAGCGTGGGTGGTAGGCCCTGGATTATCCCGTACAAGTATTTCTCAGGAGTAAAAAAACCGTTTGTTTT
GGAATTTCCCATTTCGCGGCCACCTACGCCGCTATCTTTGCAACAACTATCTGCGATAACTCAGCAAATT
TTGCATATTCGTGTTGCAGTATTGCGATAATGGGAGTCTTACTTCCAACATAACGGCAGAAAGAAATGTG
AGAAAATTTTGCATCCTTTGCCTCCGTTCAAGTATATAAAGTCGGCATGCTTGATAATCTTTCTTTCCAT
CCTACATTGTTCTAATTATTCTTATTCTCCTTTATTCTTTCCTAACATACCAAGAAATTAATCTTCTGTC
ATTCGCTTAAACACTATATCAATAAAGATCTATGTCATTACCGTTCTTAACTTCTGCACCGGGAAAGGTT
ATTATTTTTGGTGAACACTCTGCTGTGTACAACAAGCCTGCCGTCGCTGCTAGTGTGTCTGCGTTGAGAA
CCTACCTGCTAATAAGCGAGTCATCTGCACCAGATACTATTGAATTGGACTTCCCGGACATTAGCTTTAA
TCATAAGTGGTCCATCAATGATTTCAATGCCATCACCGAGGATCAAGTAAACTCCCAAAAATTGGCCAAG
GCTCAACAAGCCACCGATGGCTTGTCTCAGGAACTCGTTAGTCTTTTGGATCCGTTGTTAGCTCAACTAT
CCGAATCCTTCCACTACCATGCAGCGTTTTGTTTCCTGTATATGTTTGTTTGCCTATGCCCCCATGCCAA
GAATATTAAGTTTTCTTTAAAGTCTACTTTACCCATCGGTGCTGGGTTGGGCTCAAGCGCCTCTATTTCT
GTATCACTGGCCTTAGCTATGGCCTACTTGGGGGGGTTAATAGGATCTAATGACTTGGAAAAGCTGTCAG
AAAACGATAAGCATATAGTGAATCAATGGGCCTTCATAGGTGAAAAGTGTATTCACGGTACCCCTTCAGG
AATAGATAACGCTGTGGCCACTTATGGTAATGCCCTGCTATTTGAAAAAGACTCACATAATGGAACAATA
AACACAAACAATTTTAAGTTCTTAGATGATTTCCCAGCCATTCCAATGATCCTAACCTATACTAGAATTC
CAAGGTCTACAAAAGATCTTGTTGCTCGCGTTCGTGTGTTGGTCACCGAGAAATTTCCTGAAGTTATGAA
GCCAATTCTAGATGCCATGGGTGAATGTGCCCTACAAGGCTTAGAGATCATGACTAAGTTAAGTAAATGT
AAAGGCACCGATGACGAGGCTGTAGAAACTAATAATGAACTGTATGAACAACTATTGGAATTGATAAGAA
TAAATCATGGACTGCTTGTCTCAATCGGTGTTTCTCATCCTGGATTAGAACTTATTAAAAATCTGAGCGA
TGATTTGAGAATTGGCTCCACAAAACTTACCGGTGCTGGTGGCGGCGGTTGCTCTTTGACTTTGTTACGA
AGAGACATTACTCAAGAGCAAATTGACAGCTTCAAAAAGAAATTGCAAGATGATTTTAGTTACGAGACAT
TTGAAACAGACTTGGGTGGGACTGGCTGCTGTTTGTTAAGCGCAAAAAATTTGAATAAAGATCTTAAAAT
CAAATCCCTAGTATTCCAATTATTTGAAAATAAAACTACCACAAAGCAACAAATTGACGATCTATTATTG
CCAGGAAACACGAATTTACCATGGACTTCAGGATCCTTGGGAAGAGGTAGAAGATCCAAATTGTAATAAC
TCGAGTGGCGCGAATTTCTTATGATTTATGATTTTTATTATTAAATAAGTTATAAAAAAAATAAGTGTAT
ACAAATTTTAAAGTGACTCTTAGGTTTTAAAACGAAAATTCTTATTCTTGAGTAACTCTTTCCTGTAGGT
CAGGTTGCTTTCTCAGGTATAGCATGAGGTCGCTCTTATTGACCACACCTCTACCGGCATGCCGAGCAAA
TGCCTGCAAATCGCTCCCCATTTCGCTGCCAAACCAGATGTCAACACAGCTACAACGTTGATAGGTCAAG
ATCAATGTAAACAATTACTTTGTTATGTAGAGTTTTTTTAGCTACCTATATTCCACCATAACATCAATCA
TGCGGTTGCTGGTGTATTTACCAATAATGTTTAATGTATATATATATATATATATATGGGGCCGTATACT
TACATATAGTAGATGTCAAGCGTAGGCGCTTCCCCTGCCGGCTGTGAGGGCGCCATAACCAAGGTATCTA
TAGACCGCCAATCAGCAAACTACCTCCGTACATTCATGTTGCACCCACACATTTATACACCCAGACCGCG
ACAAATTACCCATAAGGTTGTTTGTGACGGCGTCGTACAAGAGAACGTGGGAACTTTTTAGGCTCACCAA
AAAAGAAAGAAAAAATACGAGTTGCTGACAGAAGCCTCAAGAAAAAAAAAATTCTTCTTCGACTATGCTG
GAGGCAGAGATGATCGAGCCGGTAGTTAACTATATATAGCTAAATTGGTTCCATCACCTTCTTTTCTGGT
GTCGCTCCTTCTAGTGCTATTTCTGGCTTTTCCTATTTTTTTTTTTCCATTTTTCTTTCTCTCTTTCTAA
TATATAAATTCTCTTGCATTTTCTATTTTTCTCTCTATCTATTCTACTTGTTTATTCCCTTCAAGGTTTT
TTTTTAAGGAGTACTTGTTTTTAGAATATACGGTCAACGAACTATAATTAACTAAACAGATCTATGTCAG
AGTTGAGAGCCTTCAGTGCCCCAGGGAAAGCGTTACTAGCTGGTGGATATTTAGTTTTAGATACAAAATA
TGAAGCATTTGTAGTCGGATTATCGGCAAGAATGCATGCTGTAGCCCATCCTTACGGTTCATTGCAAGGG
TCTGATAAGTTTGAAGTGCGTGTGAAAAGTAAACAATTTAAAGATGGGGAGTGGCTGTACCATATAAGTC
CTAAAAGTGGCTTCATTCCTGTTTCGATAGGCGGATCTAAGAACCCTTTCATTGAAAAAGTTATCGCTAA
CGTATTTAGCTACTTTAAACCTAACATGGACGACTACTGCAATAGAAACTTGTTCGTTATTGATATTTTC
TCTGATGATGCCTACCATTCTCAGGAGGATAGCGTTACCGAACATCGTGGCAACAGAAGATTGAGTTTTC
ATTCGCACAGAATTGAAGAAGTTCCCAAAACAGGGCTGGGCTCCTCGGCAGGTTTAGTCACAGTTTTAAC
TACAGCTTTGGCCTCCTTTTTTGTATCGGACCTGGAAAATAATGTAGACAAATATAGAGAAGTTATTCAT
AATTTAGCACAAGTTGCTCATTGTCAAGCTCAGGGTAAAATTGGAAGCGGGTTTGATGTAGCGGCGGCAG
CATATGGATCTATCAGATATAGAAGATTCCCACCCGCATTAATCTCTAATTTGCCAGATATTGGAAGTGC
TACTTACGGCAGTAAACTGGCGCATTTGGTTGATGAAGAAGACTGGAATATTACGATTAAAAGTAACCAT
TTACCTTCGGGATTAACTTTATGGATGGGCGATATTAAGAATGGTTCAGAAACAGTAAAACTGGTCCAGA
AGGTAAAAAATTGGTATGATTCGCATATGCCAGAAAGCTTGAAAATATATACAGAACTCGATCATGCAAA
TTCTAGATTTATGGATGGACTATCTAAACTAGATCGCTTACACGAGACTCATGACGATTACAGCGATCAG
ATATTTGAGTCTCTTGAGAGGAATGACTGTACCTGTCAAAAGTATCCTGAAATCACAGAAGTTAGAGATG
CAGTTGCCACAATTAGACGTTCCTTTAGAAAAATAACTAAAGAATCTGGTGCCGATATCGAACCTCCCGT
ACAAACTAGCTTATTGGATGATTGCCAGACCTTAAAAGGAGTTCTTACTTGCTTAATACCTGGTGCTGGT
GGTTATGACGCCATTGCAGTGATTACTAAGCAAGATGTTGATCTTAGGGCTCAAACCGCTAATGACAAAA
GATTTTCTAAGGTTCAATGGCTGGATGTAACTCAGGCTGACTGGGGTGTTAGGAAAGAAAAAGATCCGGA
AACTTATCTTGATAAAGGATCCTTGGGAAGAGGTAGAAGATCCAAATTGTAATAACTCGAGTGGCAGTGC
TTTTAACTAAGAATTATTAGTCTTTTCTGCTTATTTTTTCATCATAGTTTAGAACACTTTATATTAACGA
ATAGTTTATGAATCTATTTAGGTTTAAAAATTGATACAGTTTTATAAGTTACTTTTTCAAAGACTCGTGC
TGTCTATTGCATAATGCACTGGAAGGGGAAAAAAAAGGTGCACACGCGTGGCTTTTTCTTGAATTTGCAG
TTTGAAAAATGCTGGATGCACACACTGGCTTAAGATGACAACGGTGAGTAAGGAAAGAGTGAGGAACTAT
CGCATACCTGCATTTAAAGATGCCGATTTGGGCGCGAATCCTTTATTTTGGCTTCACCCTCATACTATTA
TCAGGGCCAGAAAAAGGAAGTGTTTCCCTCCTTCTTGAATTGATGTTACCCTCATAAAGCACGTGGCCTC
TTATCGAGAAAGAAATTACCGTCGCTCGTGATTTGTTTGCAAAAAGAACAAAACTGAAAAAACCCAGACA
CGCTCGACTTCCTGTCATCCTATTGATTGCAGCTTCCAATTTCGTCACACAACAAGGTCCTAGCGACGGC
TCACAGGTTTTGTAACAAGCAATCGAAGGTTCTGGAATGGCGGGAAAGGGTTTAGTACCACATGCTATGA
TGCCCACTGTGATCTCCAGAGCAAAGTTCGTTCGATCGTACTGTTACTCTCTCTCTTTCAAACAGAATTG
TCCGAATCGTGTGACAACAACAGCCTGTTCTCACACACTCTTTTCTTCTAACCAAGGGGGTGGTTTAGTT
TAGTAGAACCTCGTGAAACTTACATTTACATATATATAAACTTGCATAAATTGGTCAATGCAAGAAATAC
ATATTTGGTCTTTTCTAATTCGTAGTTTTTCAAGTTCTTAGATGCTTTCTTTTTCTCTTTTTTACAGATC
ATCAAGGAAGTAATTATCTACTTTTTACAACAAATATAAAACAAGATCTATGACCGTTTACACAGCATCC
GTTACCGCACCCGTCAACATCGCAACCCTTAAGTATTGGGGGAAAAGGGACACGAAGTTGAATCTGCCCA
CCAATTCGTCCATATCAGTGACTTTATCGCAAGATGACCTCAGAACGTTGACCTCTGCGGCTACTGCACC
TGAGTTTGAACGCGACACTTTGTGGTTAAATGGAGAACCACACAGCATCGACAATGAAAGAACTCAAAAT
TGTCTGCGCGACCTACGCCAATTAAGAAAGGAAATGGAATCGAAGGACGCCTCATTGCCCACATTATCTC
AATGGAAACTCCACATTGTCTCCGAAAATAACTTTCCTACAGCAGCTGGTTTAGCTTCCTCCGCTGCTGG
CTTTGCTGCATTGGTTTCTGCAATTGCTAAGTTATACCAATTACCACAGTCAACTTCAGAAATATCTAGA
ATAGCAAGAAAGGGGTCTGGTTCAGCTTGTAGATCGTTGTTTGGCGGATACGTGGCCTGGGAAATGGGAA
AAGCTGAAGATGGTCATGATTCCATGGCAGTACAAATCGCAGACAGCTCTGACTGGCCTCAGATGAAAGC
TTGTGTCCTAGTTGTCAGCGATATTAAAAAGGATGTGAGTTCCACTCAGGGTATGCAATTGACCGTGGCA
ACCTCCGAACTATTTAAAGAAAGAATTGAACATGTCGTACCAAAGAGATTTGAAGTCATGCGTAAAGCCA
TTGTTGAAAAAGATTTCGCCACCTTTGCAAAGGAAACAATGATGGATTCCAACTCTTTCCATGCCACATG
TTTGGACTCTTTCCCTCCAATATTCTACATGAATGACACTTCCAAGCGTATCATCAGTTGGTGCCACACC
ATTAATCAGTTTTACGGAGAAACAATCGTTGCATACACGTTTGATGCAGGTCCAAATGCTGTGTTGTACT
ACTTAGCTGAAAATGAGTCGAAACTCTTTGCATTTATCTATAAATTGTTTGGCTCTGTTCCTGGATGGGA
CAAGAAATTTACTACTGAGCAGCTTGAGGCTTTCAACCATCAATTTGAATCATCTAACTTTACTGCACGT
GAATTGGATCTTGAGTTGCAAAAGGATGTTGCCAGAGTGATTTTAACTCAAGTCGGTTCAGGCCCACAAG
AAACAAACGAATCTTTGATTGACGCAAAGACTGGTCTACCAAAGGAAGGATCCTTGGGAAGAGGTAGAAG
ATCCAAATTGTAATAACTCGAGTGGCATAAAGCAATCTTGATGAGGATAATGATTTTTTTTTGAATATAC
ATAAATACTACCGTTTTTCTGCTAGATTTTGTGATGACGTAAATAAGTACATATTACTTTTTAAGCCAAG
ACAAGATTAAGCATTAACTTTACCCTTTTCTTTCTAAGTTTCAATATTAGTTATCACTGTTTAAAAGTTA
TGGCGAGAACGTCGGCGGTTAAAATATATTACCCTGAACGGCTGAGCAGTTACAGAGATGTTACGAACCA
CTAGTGCACTGCAGTACAATCTAGCTAGAAGTTTTGTAGGTATATGTGATTTAAGATATAGATAATAAAA
GATATATATATGTAAATATTATGAAGGGGATATTAGCGTAATTTAAACTATTGAAATACCGGCTTCAATA
TTTCAGCTAACTTGCCATTTTTCTTCAAAGTTTCCAAATCGCTGTTACCACCAATGTGCTTGCCATTGAT
GTATACGTTAGGTACAGTTTTTTGGCCCGAGATTTCTTCTAAAGCGTCTTGAATCTCTGAGCCATTGCTC
ATTTCATCTAATTCCAACACAAGGGCCTTGGATTTGGGAACGTTCAATTCTTGGAAGAGGGTAGACAAAG
TAGCTTTACAGTAAGGGCAGTATGTCTTTGCTGCAACAAACACTTCCTTTTGGCCAATCAGATCCTTTAC
GTGAGCAACTGTTTCCTGGGATACCATTTTTGGAGTAGATAAAAATCTTTTAGCAATAATTCTTGTGGCA
AACAACGTGATAATGATAATAACAATTACCGAGCGGCCGCGTGTTACAACCAATTAACCAATTCTGATTA
GAAAAACTCATCGAGCATCAAATGAAACTGCAATTTATTCATATCAGGATTATCAATACCATATTTTTGA
AAAAGCCGTTTCTGTAATGAAGGAGAAAACTCACCGAGGCAGTTCCATAGGATGGCAAGATCCTGGTATC
GGTCTGCGATTCCGACTCGTCCAACATCAATACAACCTATTAATTTCCCCTCGTCAAAAATAAGGTTATC
AAGTGAGAAATCACCATGAGTGACGACTGAATCCGGTGAGAATGGCAAAAGCTTATGCATTTCTTTCCAG
ACTTGTTCAACAGGCCAGCCATTACGCTCGTCATCAAAATCACTCGCATCAACCAAACCGTTATTCATTC
GTGATTGCGCCTGAGCGAGGCGAAATACGCGATCGCTGTTAAAAGGACAATTACAAACAGGAATCGAATG
CAACCGGCGCAGGAACACTGCCAGCGCATCAACAATATTTTCACCTGAATCAGGATATTCTTCTAATACC
TGGAATGCTGTTTTCCCGGGGATCGCAGTGGTGAGTAACCATGCATCATCAGGAGTACGGATAAAATGCT
TGATGGTCGGAAGAGGCATAAATTCCGTCAGCCAGTTTAGTCTGACCATCTCATCTGTAACATCATTGGC
AACGCTACCTTTGCCATGTTTCAGAAACAACTCTGGCGCATCGGGCTTCCCATACAATCGATAGATTGTC
GCACCTGATTGCCCGACATTATCGCGAGCCCATTTATACCCATATAAATCAGCATCCATGTTGGAATTTA
ATCGCGGCCTGGAGCAAGACGTTTCCCGTTGAATATGGCTCATAACACCCCTTGTATTACTGTTTATGTA
AGCAGACAGTTTTATTGTTCATGATGATATATTTTTATCTTGTGCAATGTAACATCAGAGATTTTGAGAC
ACAACGTGGCTTTGTTGAATAAATCGAACTTTTGCTGAGTTGAAGGATCAGTCATGACCAAAATCCCTTA
ACGTGAGTTTTCGTTCCACTGAGCGTCAGACCCCGTAGAAAAGATCAAAGGATCTTCTTGAGATCCTTTT
TTTCTGCGCGTAATCTGCTGCTTGCAAACAAAAAAACCACCGCTACCAGCGGTGGTTTGTTTGCCGGATC
AAGAGCTACCAACTCTTTTTCCGAAGGTAACTGGCTTCAGCAGAGCGCAGATACCAAATACTGTTCTTCT
AGTGTAGCCGTAGTTAGGCCACCACTTCAAGAACTCTGTAGCACCGCCTACATACCTCGCTCTGCTAATC
CTGTTACCAGTGGCTGCTGCCAGTGGCGATAAGTCGTGTCTTACCGGGTTGGACTCAAGACGATAGTTAC
CGGATAAGGCGCAGCGGTCGGGCTGAACGGGGGGTTCGTGCACACAGCCCAGCTTGGAGCGAACGACCTA
CACCGAACTGAGATACCTACAGCGTGAGCTATGAGAAAGCGCCACGCTTCCCGAAGGGAGAAAGGCGGAC
AGGTATCCGGTAAGCGGCAGGGTCGGAACAGGAGAGCGCACGAGGGAGCTTCCAGGGGGAAACGCCTGGT
ATCTTTATAGTCCTGTCGGGTTTCGCCACCTCTGACTTGAGCGTCGATTTTTGTGATGCTCGTCAGGGGG
GCGGAGCCTATGGAAAAACGCCAGCAACGCGGCCTTTTTACGGTTCCTGGCCTTTTGCTGGCCTTTTGCT
CACATGTTCTTTCCTGCGTTATCCCCTGATTCTGTGGATAACCGTGCGGCCGCCAATGTTTGTTTCTTCT
TATCTTCAGCTGCTGAGGATGTATTTTTTGGATTATCATTGAGGTTTTGCGATGACATTTTTGAATTCAC
TTTATGATTGATTTTCTTTATCTTGGTTATATTTTTGGGCTCTCTCGTTTATTTAACGCCACCCTAAATT
GTGTCTTAACAATACGCTTCCTCTCAGTATTTTTTTTTAAATAAAAAAATATGATAGAACTGCTGAACAC
TACTTTTTAAAACCTTTTAATAAATAGACAAGTGTCAACCAAGGATGTGCCAATTTTCCTTTGTGATTCA
GCTGCGCTTGTATGTGCTTCCAGCTTTACTTTTACTAATTTTTTCATAAGCACAAAATAGTAAGATCTTT
TTTCTCTTGGCGGTGAAAAATTTTGATTCGATGGATCAATAACATACTGCAAAAAACGGTTTGAGGACAT
ATGAATACTGCATTTACTAGTAATTTGCCTAGTATATAGTTTGACTACACAGATTATAAGCTATTGTCCC
TGAATTCGCATCTAGACTGA
Features (pLannotate 1.2.2; 9 found; start..end, strand, type, name):
    103..432     -  CDS            YL111_YEAST: Protein predicted: Swiss-Prot protein existence level 4. From Saccharomyces cerevisiae (strain ATCC 204508 / S288c) (Baker's yeast).
    732..2060    +  CDS            ERG12: KIME_YEAST - Also known as RAR1. Experimental evidence at protein level: Swiss-Prot protein existence level 1. RAR (regulation of autonomous replication) is a protein whose activity increases the mitotic stability of plasmids. From Saccharomyces cerevisiae (strain ATCC 204508 / S288c) (Baker's yeast).
   2110..2297    +  terminator     ADH1 terminator: S. cerevisiae ADH1; transcription terminator for the S. cerevisiae alcohol dehydrogenase 1 (ADH1) gene
   3074..4426    +  CDS            ERG8: ERG8_YEAST - Experimental evidence at protein level: Swiss-Prot protein existence level 1. From Saccharomyces cerevisiae (strain ATCC 204508 / S288c) (Baker's yeast).
   5440..6627    +  CDS            MVD1: MVD1_YEAST - Also known as ERG19, MPD. Experimental evidence at protein level: Swiss-Prot protein existence level 1. From Saccharomyces cerevisiae (strain ATCC 204508 / S288c) (Baker's yeast).
   7051..7446    -  CDS            GRX2 (fragment): GLRX2_YEAST - Also known as TTR, TTR1. Experimental evidence at protein level: Swiss-Prot protein existence level 1. Component of the glutathione system which performs several activities such as glutathione-dependent oxidoreductase, glutathione peroxidase and glutathione S-transferase (GST) activity (PubMed:11875065, PubMed:12684511). The disulfide bond functions as an electron carrier in the glutathione-dependent synthesis of deoxyribonucleotides by the enzyme ribonucleotide reductase. In addition, it is also involved in reducing cytosolic protein- and non- protein-disulfides in a coupled sys
   7488..8303    -  CDS            KanR: aminoglycoside phosphotransferase; aph(3')-Ia; confers resistance to kanamycin in bacteria or G418 (Geneticin®) in eukaryotes
   8528..9116    +  rep_origin     ori: high-copy-number ColE1/pMB1/pBR322/pUC origin of replication
   9197..9298    -  CDS            SLF1 (fragment): SLF1_YEAST - Experimental evidence at protein level: Swiss-Prot protein existence level 1. Regulates the copper-dependent mineralization of copper sulfide complexes on the cell surface in cells cultured in medium containing copper salts. From Saccharomyces cerevisiae (strain ATCC 204508 / S288c) (Baker's yeast).
