[The description below was written by a language model from this plasmid's Addgene catalogue record and pLannotate feature annotations shown in this document.]
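Description:
pKS1461 is a yeast expression construct built by Golden Gate assembly on an in-house backbone (PSG749). It is designed to deliver a three-gene cassette into the Saccharomyces cerevisiae genome rather than to replicate in yeast. In E. coli it is maintained through a high-copy ColE1/pUC-type origin and selected with kanamycin via the aph(3')-Ia KanR gene. The feature table shows no yeast origin, centromere or auxotrophic marker, which fits the recorded purpose of chromosomal integration by CRISPR. Integration would rely on a Cas9-induced break, with any guide and nuclease supplied separately.

The payload is the lower mevalonate pathway: S. cerevisiae ERG12 (mevalonate kinase), ERG8 (phosphomevalonate kinase) and MVD1/ERG19 (mevalonate diphosphate decarboxylase), arranged in the same orientation as separate transcription units. According to the record, each enzyme carries a C-terminal ePTS1 tag, an enhanced peroxisomal targeting signal type 1, so the enzymes are imported into the peroxisome rather than staying in the cytosol. The ERG8 unit is stated to be driven by the TEF2 promoter, and an ADH1 terminator follows ERG12. The promoters for ERG12 and MVD1 and the remaining terminators are neither stated nor annotated.

Several short annotated pieces of yeast genes (a GRX2 fragment, an SLF1 fragment and a predicted ORF) flank the cassette and the bacterial backbone. Some of these may belong to genomic homology arms or to promoter or terminator regions, but the record does not name the integration locus. The construct is intended for compartmentalising isoprenoid precursor synthesis in the yeast peroxisome, presumably alongside companion constructs for the upper pathway.
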