Addgene plasmid #239515: pKS1461
Purpose: Express the lower portion of melvaonate pathway enzymes (Erg12p, Erg8p, and Erg19p) in the peroxisome; chromosomal integration by CRISPR
Depositing lab: John Dueber. Depositing organization: University of California, Berkeley.
Backbone
  Vector backbone: PSG749
  Backbone manufacturer: Internal
  Vector type: Yeast Expression
Growth in bacteria
  Bacterial resistance: Kanamycin, 50 μg/mL
  Growth temperature: 37°C
  Growth strain: DH5alpha
  Copy number: High Copy
Gene/Insert
  Gene/Insert name: ScErg12p-ePTS1
  Species: S. cerevisiae (budding yeast)
  Cloning method: Golden Gate
Terms and licenses: Academic/Nonprofit Terms; Industry Terms: Not Available to Industry
Depositor comments: Additional inserts: 1) pTEF2-ScErg8p-ePTS1; 2)ScMvd1p-ePTS1
How to cite: pKS1461 was a gift from John Dueber (Addgene plasmid # 239515 ; http://n2t.net/addgene:239515 ; RRID:Addgene_239515)
